Addgene plasmid #111197: EGFP-NIK
Purpose: fluorescent fusion protein
Depositing lab: Johannes A. Schmid. Depositing organization: Medical University of Vienna. Publication: Signaling molecules of the NF-kappa B pathway shuttle constitutively between cytoplasm and nucleus. Birbach A, Gold P, Binder BR, Hofer E, de Martin R, Schmid JA. J Biol Chem. 2002 Mar 29;277(13):10842-51. doi: 10.1074/jbc.M112475200. Epub 2002 Jan 18. PubMed 11801607.
Backbone
  Vector backbone: Unknown
  Backbone manufacturer: Clontech
  Vector type: Mammalian Expression
  Selectable markers: Neomycin (select with G418)
Growth in bacteria
  Bacterial resistance: Kanamycin, 50 μg/mL
  Growth temperature: 37°C
  Growth strain: DH5alpha
  Copy number: High Copy
Gene/Insert
  Gene/Insert name: NIK (alt name: MAP3K14)
  Species: H. sapiens (human)
  Entrez Gene: MAP3K14 (a.k.a. FTDCR1B, HS, HSNIK, IMD112, NIK)
  Tag / fusion protein: EGFP (N terminal on backbone)
  Cloning method: Restriction Enzyme; 5′ cloning site Unknown (unknown if destroyed)
Terms and licenses: Academic/Nonprofit Terms; Industry Terms: Not Available to Industry
How to cite: EGFP-NIK was a gift from Johannes A. Schmid (Addgene plasmid # 111197 ; http://n2t.net/addgene:111197 ; RRID:Addgene_111197)
