[The description below was written by a language model from this plasmid's Addgene catalogue record and pLannotate feature annotations shown in this document.]
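Description:
EGFP-NIK is a 7,581 nt mammalian expression plasmid that produces human NF-kappa-B-inducing kinase (NIK, gene MAP3K14) fused at its N terminus to enhanced green fluorescent protein. The catalogue lists the backbone as unknown but made by Clontech. The annotated layout, with EGFP upstream of a multiple cloning site and a dual-use NeoR/KanR cassette, fits a vector designed for C-terminal fusion of an insert to EGFP. The plasmid is maintained at high copy in E. coli through a ColE1/pUC-type origin under kanamycin selection. An f1 origin is also present, which allows single-stranded DNA production.

The fusion is transcribed from the human cytomegalovirus immediate early enhancer and promoter. The EGFP coding sequence is followed by residual polylinker sequence acting as a linker, then the MAP3K14 open reading frame, and the transcript ends at an SV40 polyadenylation signal. A separate cassette places the Tn5 aminoglycoside phosphotransferase gene behind tandem bacterial (bla) and SV40 early promoters, with an HSV TK poly(A) signal. This single gene therefore gives kanamycin resistance in bacteria and G418 resistance for selecting stably transfected mammalian cells. The short fragments annotated as RSF ori, large T antigen, ble and bGH poly(A) are probably partial sequence matches within backbone regions rather than functional elements.

NIK is a kinase that promotes processing of NFKB2/p100 and activates the non-canonical NF-kappa-B pathway. The stated purpose is a fluorescent fusion protein, and the associated publication concerns shuttling of NF-kappa-B signalling molecules between cytoplasm and nucleus. The construct is therefore suited to imaging the subcellular localisation and trafficking of NIK in transfected mammalian cells.
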