Features (pLannotate 1.2.2; 16 found; start..end, strand, type, name):
      1..51      +  rep_origin     RSF ori (fragment): Plasmids containing the RSF 1030 origin of replication can be propagated in E. coli cells that contain additional plasmids with compatible origins.
    119..422     +  enhancer       CMV enhancer: human cytomegalovirus immediate early enhancer
    423..626     +  promoter       CMV promoter: human cytomegalovirus (CMV) immediate early promoter
    671..1387    +  CDS            EGFP: EGFP is a basic (constitutively fluorescent) green fluorescent protein published in 1996, derived from Aequorea victoria. It is reported to be a rapidly-maturing weak dimer with moderate acid sensitivity.
   1388..1453    +  misc_feature   MCS: multiple cloning site
   1466..4306    +  CDS            MAP3K14: M3K14_HUMAN - Also known as NIK. Experimental evidence at protein level: Swiss-Prot protein existence level 1. Lymphotoxin beta-activated kinase which seems to be exclusively involved in the activation of NF-kappa-B and its transcriptional activity. Promotes proteolytic processing of NFKB2/P100, which leads to activation of NF-kappa-B via the non- canonical pathway. Could act in a receptor-selective manner. From Homo sapiens (Human).
   4320..4404    +  CDS            large T antigen (fragment): large T antigen from SV40 (simian virus 40)
   4427..4548    +  polyA_signal   SV40 poly(A) signal: SV40 polyadenylation signal
   4582..5010    -  rep_origin     f1 ori (sequence partly withheld): f1 bacteriophage origin of replication; arrow indicates direction of (+) strand synthesis
   5037..5141    +  promoter       AmpR promoter: bla
   5143..5500    +  promoter       SV40 promoter: SV40 enhancer and early promoter
   5535..6329    +  CDS            NeoR/KanR: aminoglycoside phosphotransferase from Tn5; aph(3')-II (or nptII); confers resistance to neomycin, kanamycin, and G418 (Geneticin®)
   6350..6502    +  CDS            ble (fragment): BLE_KLEPN - Experimental evidence at protein level: Swiss-Prot protein existence level 1. Binding protein with a strong affinity to the bleomycin family of antibiotics. Binds to CL990; an antimitotic-antibiotic compound. From Klebsiella pneumoniae.
   6561..6608    +  polyA_signal   HSV TK poly(A) signal: herpes simplex virus thymidine kinase polyadenylation signal (Cole and Stacy, 1985)
   6699..6715    -  polyA_signal   bGH poly(A) signal (fragment): bovine growth hormone polyadenylation signal
   6937..7525    +  rep_origin     ori: high-copy-number ColE1/pMB1/pBR322/pUC origin of replication
>Addgene plasmid #111197 | EGFP-NIK | addgene full sequence | sequence record 213124 | Addgene NGS Result
CATGTTCTTTCCTGCGTTATCCCCTGATTCTGTGGATAACCGTATTACCGCCATGCATTAGTTATTAATA
GTAATCAATTACGGGGTCATTAGTTCATAGCCCATATATGGAGTTCCGCGTTACATAACTTACGGTAAAT
GGCCCGCCTGGCTGACCGCCCAACGACCCCCGCCCATTGACGTCAATAATGACGTATGTTCCCATAGTAA
CGCCAATAGGGACTTTCCATTGACGTCAATGGGTGGAGTATTTACGGTAAACTGCCCACTTGGCAGTACA
TCAAGTGTATCATATGCCAAGTACGCCCCCTATTGACGTCAATGACGGTAAATGGCCCGCCTGGCATTAT
GCCCAGTACATGACCTTATGGGACTTTCCTACTTGGCAGTACATCTACGTATTAGTCATCGCTATTACCA
TGGTGATGCGGTTTTGGCAGTACATCAATGGGCGTGGATAGCGGTTTGACTCACGGGGATTTCCAAGTCT
CCACCCCATTGACGTCAATGGGAGTTTGTTTTGGCACCAAAATCAACGGGACTTTCCAAAATGTCGTAAC
AACTCCGCCCCATTGACGCAAATGGGCGGTAGGCGTGTACGGTGGGAGGTCTATATAAGCAGAGCTGGTT
TAGTGAACCGTCAGATCCGCTAGCGCTACCGGTCGCCACCATGGTGAGCAAGGGCGAGGAGCTGTTCACC
GGGGTGGTGCCCATCCTGGTCGAGCTGGACGGCGACGTAAACGGCCACAAGTTCAGCGTGTCCGGCGAGG
GCGAGGGCGATGCCACCTACGGCAAGCTGACCCTGAAGTTCATCTGCACCACCGGCAAGCTGCCCGTGCC
CTGGCCCACCCTCGTGACCACCCTGACCTACGGCGTGCAGTGCTTCAGCCGCTACCCCGACCACATGAAG
CAGCACGACTTCTTCAAGTCCGCCATGCCCGAAGGCTACGTCCAGGAGCGCACCATCTTCTTCAAGGACG
ACGGCAACTACAAGACCCGCGCCGAGGTGAAGTTCGAGGGCGACACCCTGGTGAACCGCATCGAGCTGAA
GGGCATCGACTTCAAGGAGGACGGCAACATCCTGGGGCACAAGCTGGAGTACAACTACAACAGCCACAAC
GTCTATATCATGGCCGACAAGCAGAAGAACGGCATCAAGGTGAACTTCAAGATCCGCCACAACATCGAGG
ACGGCAGCGTGCAGCTCGCCGACCACTACCAGCAGAACACCCCCATCGGCGACGGCCCCGTGCTGCTGCC
CGACAACCACTACCTGAGCACCCAGTCCGCCCTGAGCAAAGACCCCAACGAGAAGCGCGATCACATGGTC
CTGCTGGAGTTCGTGACCGCCGCCGGGATCACTCTCGGCATGGACGAGCTGTACAAGTCCGGACTCAGAT
CTCGAGCTCAAGCTTCGAATTCTGCAGTCGACGGTACCGCGGGCCCGGGATCCACCGGATCTAGCATGGC
AGTGATGGAAATGGCCTGCCCAGGTGCCCCTGGCTCAGCAGTGGGGCAGCAGAAGGAACTCCCCAAAGCC
AAGGAGAAGACGCCGCCACTGGGGAAGAAACAGAGCTCCGTCTACAAGCTTGAGGCCGTGGAGAAGAGCC
CTGTGTTCTGCGGAAAGTGGGAGATCCTGAATGACGTGATTACCAAGGGCACAGCCAAGGAAGGCTCCGA
GGCAGGGCCAGCTGCCATCTCTATCATCGCCCAGGCTGAGTGTGAGAATAGCCAAGAGTTCAGCCCCACC
TTTTCAGAACGCATTTTCATCGCTGGGTCCAAACAGTACAGCCAGTCCGAGAGTCTTGATCAGATCCCCA
ACAATGTGGCCCATGCTACAGAGGGCAAAATGGCCCGTGTGTGTTGGAAGGGAAAGCGTCGCAGCAAAGC
CCGGAAGAAACGGAAGAAGAAGAGCTCAAAGTCCCTGGCTCATGCAGGAGTGGCCTTGGCCAAACCCCTC
CCCAGGACCCCTGAGCAGGAGAGCTGCACCATCCCAGTGCAGGAGGATGAGTCTCCACTCGGCGCCCCAT
ATGTTAGAAACACCCCGCAGTTCACCAAGCCTCTGAAGGAACCAGGCCTTGGGCAACTCTGTTTTAAGCA
GCTTGGCGAGGGCCTACGGCCGGCTCTGCCTCGATCAGAACTCCACAAACTGATCAGCCCCTTGCAATGT
CTGAACCACGTGTGGAAACTGCACCACCCCCAGGACGGAGGCCCCCTGCCCCTGCCCACGCACCCCTTCC
CCTATAGCAGACTGCCTCATCCCTTCCCATTCCACCCTCTCCAGCCCTGGAAACCTCACCCTCTGGAGTC
CTTCCTGGGCAAACTGGCCTGTGTAGACAGCCAGAAACCCTTGCCTGACCCACACCTGAGCAAACTGGCC
TGTGTAGACAGTCCAAAGCCCCTGCCTGGCCCACACCTGGAGCCCAGCTGCCTGTCTCGTGGTGCCCATG
AGAAGTTTTCTGTGGAGGAATACCTAGTGCATGCTCTGCAAGGCAGCGTGAGCTCAGGCCAGGCCCACAG
CCTGACCAGCCTGGCCAAGACCTGGGCAGCAAGGGGCTCCAGATCCCGGGAGCCCAGCCCCAAAACTGAG
GACAACGAGGGTGTCCTGCTCACTGAGAAACTCAAGCCAGTGGATTATGAGTACCGAGAAGAAGTCCACT
GGGCCACGCACCAGCTCCGCCTGGGCAGAGGCTCCTTCGGAGAGGTGCACAGGATGGAGGACAAGCAGAC
TGGCTTCCAGTGCGCTGTCAAAAAGGTGCGGCTGGAAGTATTTCGGGCAGAGGAGCTGATGGCATGTGCA
GGATTGACCTCACCCAGAATTGTCCCTTTGTATGGAGCTGTGAGAGAAGGGCCTTGGGTCAACATCTTCA
TGGAGCTGCTGGAAGGTGGCTCCCTGGGCCAGCTGGTCAAGGAGCAGGGCTGTCTCCCAGAGGACCGGGC
CCTGTACTACCTGGGCCAGGCCCTGGAGGGTCTGGAATACCTCCACTCACGAAGGATTCTGCATGGGGAC
GTCAAAGCTGACAACGTGCTCCTGTCCAGCGATGGGAGCCACGCAGCCCTCTGTGACTTTGGCCATGCTG
TGTGTCTTCAACCTGATGGCCTGGGAAAGTCCTTGCTCACAGGGGACTACATCCCTGGCACAGAGACCCA
CATGGCTCCGGAGGTGGTGCTGGGCAGGAGCTGCGACGCCAAGGTGGATGTCTGGAGCAGCTGCTGTATG
ATGCTGCACATGCTCAACGGCTGCCACCCCTGGACTCAGTTCTTCCGAGGGCCGCTCTGCCTCAAGATTG
CCAGCGAGCCTCCGCCTGTGAGGGAGATCCCACCCTCCTGCGCCCCTCTCACAGCCCAGGCCATCCAAGA
GGGGCTGAGGAAAGAGCCCATCCACCGCGTGTCTGCAGCGGAGCTGGGAGGGAAGGTGAACCGGGCACTA
CAGCAAGTGGGAGGTCTGAAGAGCCCTTGGAGGGGAGAATATAAAGAACCAAGACATCCACCGCCAAATC
AAGCCAATTACCACCAGACCCTCCATGCCCAGCCGAGAGAGCTTTCGCCAAGGGCCCCAGGGCCCCGGCC
AGCTGAGGAGACAACAGGCAGAGCCCCTAAGCTCCAGCCTCCTCTCCCACCAGAGCCCCCAGAGCCAAAC
AAGTCTCCTCCCTTGACTTTGAGCAAGGAGGAGTCTGGGATGTGGGAACCCTTACCTCTGTCCTCCCTGG
AGCCAGCCCCTGCCAGAAACCCCAGCTCACCAGAGCGGAAAGCAACCGTCCCGGAGCAGGAACTGCAGCA
GCTGGAAATAGAATTATTCCTCAACAGCCTGTCCCAGCCATTTTCTCTGGAGGAGCAGGAGCAAATTCTC
TCGTGCCTCAGCATCGACAGCCTCTCCCTGTCGGATGACAGTGAGAAGAACCCATCAAAGGCCTCTCAAA
GCTCGCGGGACACCCTGAGCTCAGGCGTACACTCCTGGAGCAGCCAGGCCGAGGCTCGAAGCTCCAGCTG
GAACATGGTGCTGGCCCGGGGGCGGCCCACCGACACCCCAAGCTATTTCAATGGTGTGAAAGTCCAAATA
CAGTCTCTTAATGGTGAACACCTGCACATCCGGGAGTTCCACCGGGTCAAAGTGGGAGACATCGCCACTG
GCATCAGCAGCCAGATCCCAGCTGCAGCCTTCAGCTTGGTCACCAAAGACGGGCAGCCTGTTCGCTACGA
CATGGAGGTGCCAGACTCGGGCATCGACCTGCAGTGCACACTGGCCCCTGATGGCAGCTTCGCCTGGAGC
TGGAGGGTCAAGCATGGCCAGCTGGAGAACAGGCCCTAATCTAGATAACTGATCATAATCAGCCATACCA
CATTTGTAGAGGTTTTACTTGCTTTAAAAAACCTCCCACACCTCCCCCTGAACCTGAAACATAAAATGAA
TGCAATTGTTGTTGTTAACTTGTTTATTGCAGCTTATAATGGTTACAAATAAAGCAATAGCATCACAAAT
TTCACAAATAAAGCATTTTTTTCACTGCATTCTAGTTGTGGTTTGTCCAAACTCATCAATGTATCTTAAC
GCGTAAATTGTAAGCGTTAATATTTTGTTAAAATTCGCGTTAAATTTTTGTTAAATCAGCTCATTTTTTA
ACCAATAGGCCGAAATCGGCAAAATCCCTTATAAATCAAAAGAATAGACCGAGATAGGGT
[37 nt withheld, positions 4681-4717]
AAAGAACGTGGACTCCAACGTCAAAGG
[49 nt withheld, positions 4745-4793]
T
[91 nt withheld, positions 4795-4885]
G
[124 nt withheld, positions 4887-5010]
CAGGTGGCACTTTTCGGGGAAATGTGCGCGGAACCCCTATTTGTTTATTTTTCTAAATACATTCAAATAT
GTATCCGCTCATGAGACAATAACCCTGATAAATGCTTCAATAATATTGAAAAAGGAAGAGTCCTGAGGCG
GAAAGAACCAGCTGTGGAATGTGTGTCAGTTAGGGTGTGGAAAGTCCCCAGGCTCCCCAGCAGGCAGAAG
TATGCAAAGCATGCATCTCAATTAGTCAGCAACCAGGTGTGGAAAGTCCCCAGGCTCCCCAGCAGGCAGA
AGTATGCAAAGCATGCATCTCAATTAGTCAGCAACCATAGTCCCGCCCCTAACTCCGCCCATCCCGCCCC
TAACTCCGCCCAGTTCCGCCCATTCTCCGCCCCATGGCTGACTAATTTTTTTTATTTATGCAGAGGCCGA
GGCCGCCTCGGCCTCTGAGCTATTCCAGAAGTAGTGAGGAGGCTTTTTTGGAGGCCTAGGCTTTTGCAAA
GATCGATCAAGAGACAGGATGAGGATCGTTTCGCATGATTGAACAAGATGGATTGCACGCAGGTTCTCCG
GCCGCTTGGGTGGAGAGGCTATTCGGCTATGACTGGGCACAACAGACAATCGGCTGCTCTGATGCCGCCG
TGTTCCGGCTGTCAGCGCAGGGGCGCCCGGTTCTTTTTGTCAAGACCGACCTGTCCGGTGCCCTGAATGA
ACTGCAAGACGAGGCAGCGCGGCTATCGTGGCTGGCCACGACGGGCGTTCCTTGCGCAGCTGTGCTCGAC
GTTGTCACTGAAGCGGGAAGGGACTGGCTGCTATTGGGCGAAGTGCCGGGGCAGGATCTCCTGTCATCTC
ACCTTGCTCCTGCCGAGAAAGTATCCATCATGGCTGATGCAATGCGGCGGCTGCATACGCTTGATCCGGC
TACCTGCCCATTCGACCACCAAGCGAAACATCGCATCGAGCGAGCACGTACTCGGATGGAAGCCGGTCTT
GTCGATCAGGATGATCTGGACGAAGAGCATCAGGGGCTCGCGCCAGCCGAACTGTTCGCCAGGCTCAAGG
CGAGCATGCCCGACGGCGAGGATCTCGTCGTGACCCATGGCGATGCCTGCTTGCCGAATATCATGGTGGA
AAATGGCCGCTTTTCTGGATTCATCGACTGTGGCCGGCTGGGTGTGGCGGACCGCTATCAGGACATAGCG
TTGGCTACCCGTGATATTGCTGAAGAGCTTGGCGGCGAATGGGCTGACCGCTTCCTCGTGCTTTACGGTA
TCGCCGCTCCCGATTCGCAGCGCATCGCCTTCTATCGCCTTCTTGACGAGTTCTTCTGAGCGGGACTCTG
GGGTTCGAAATGACCGACCAAGCGACGCCCAACCTGCCATCACGAGATTTCGATTCCACCGCCGCCTTCT
ATGAAAGGTTGGGCTTCGGAATCGTTTTCCGGGACGCCGGCTGGATGATCCTCCAGCGCGGGGATCTCAT
GCTGGAGTTCTTCGCCCACCCTAGGGGGAGGCTAACTGAAACACGGAAGGAGACAATACCGGAAGGAACC
CGCGCTATGACGGCAATAAAAAGACAGAATAAAACGCACGGTGTTGGGTCGTTTGTTCATAAACGCGGGG
TTCGGTCCCAGGGCTGGCACTCTGTCGATACCCCACCGAGACCCCATTGGGGCCAATACGCCCGCGTTTC
TTCCTTTTCCCCACCCCACCCCCCAAGTTCGGGTGAAGGCCCAGGGCTCGCAGCCAACGTCGGGGCGGCA
GGCCCTGCCATAGCCTCAGGTTACTCATATATACTTTAGATTGATTTAAAACTTCATTTTTAATTTAAAA
GGATCTAGGTGAAGATCCTTTTTGATAATCTCATGACCAAAATCCCTTAACGTGAGTTTTCGTTCCACTG
AGCGTCAGACCCCGTAGAAAAGATCAAAGGATCTTCTTGAGATCCTTTTTTTCTGCGCGTAATCTGCTGC
TTGCAAACAAAAAAACCACCGCTACCAGCGGTGGTTTGTTTGCCGGATCAAGAGCTACCAACTCTTTTTC
CGAAGGTAACTGGCTTCAGCAGAGCGCAGATACCAAATACTGTTCTTCTAGTGTAGCCGTAGTTAGGCCA
CCACTTCAAGAACTCTGTAGCACCGCCTACATACCTCGCTCTGCTAATCCTGTTACCAGTGGCTGCTGCC
AGTGGCGATAAGTCGTGTCTTACCGGGTTGGACTCAAGACGATAGTTACCGGATAAGGCGCAGCGGTCGG
GCTGAACGGGGGGTTCGTGCACACAGCCCAGCTTGGAGCGAACGACCTACACCGAACTGAGATACCTACA
GCGTGAGCTATGAGAAAGCGCCACGCTTCCCGAAGGGAGAAAGGCGGACAGGTATCCGGTAAGCGGCAGG
GTCGGAACAGGAGAGCGCACGAGGGAGCTTCCAGGGGGAAACGCCTGGTATCTTTATAGTCCTGTCGGGT
TTCGCCACCTCTGACTTGAGCGTCGATTTTTGTGATGCTCGTCAGGGGGGCGGAGCCTATGGAAAAACGC
CAGCAACGCGGCCTTTTTACGGTTCCTGGCCTTTTGCTGGCCTTTTGCTCA
